Addgene plasmid #218634: pLV UBC msNLRP3(ΔPYD, I125M-END)-APEX2-3xFLAG-IRES-eGFP
Purpose: Proximity biotinylation of msNLRP3(ΔPYD, I125M-END)
Depositing lab: Wade Harper. Depositing organization: Harvard Medical School. Publication: Spatiotemporal proteomic profiling of cellular responses to NLRP3 agonists. Hollingsworth LR, Veeraraghavan P, Paulo JA, Harper JW. bioRxiv 2024.04.19.590338 10.1101/2024.04.19.590338.
Backbone
  Vector backbone: pLV UBC
  Vector type: Mammalian Expression, Lentiviral
  Selectable markers: GFP
Growth in bacteria
  Bacterial resistance: Ampicillin, 100 μg/mL
  Growth temperature: 30°C
  Growth strain: NEB Stable
  Copy number: High Copy
Gene/Insert
  Gene/Insert name: NLRP3
  Species: M. musculus (mouse)
  Mutation: delPYD (I125M-END)
  Entrez Gene: Nlrp3 (a.k.a. AGTAVPRL, AII/AVP, Cias1, FCAS, FCU, MWS, Mmig1, NALP3, Pypaf1)
  Promoter: UBC
  Tag / fusion protein: APEX2-3xFLAG (C terminal on insert)
  Cloning method: Gibson Cloning
  Sequencing primers: 5′ TTATATAAGGACGCGCCG; 3′ IRES-R
Terms and licenses: Academic/Nonprofit Terms; Industry Terms: Not Available to Industry
Depositor comments: Additional data, code, and other details related to this work (Hollingsworth et al. 2024) are available at https://harperlab.pubpub.org/pub/nlrp3/.
How to cite: pLV UBC msNLRP3(ΔPYD, I125M-END)-APEX2-3xFLAG-IRES-eGFP was a gift from Wade Harper (Addgene plasmid # 218634 ; http://n2t.net/addgene:218634 ; RRID:Addgene_218634)
