[The description below was written by a language model from this plasmid's Addgene catalogue record and pLannotate feature annotations shown in this document.]
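Description:
pLV UBC msNLRP3(ΔPYD, I125M-END)-APEX2-3xFLAG-IRES-eGFP is an 11.5 kb lentiviral transfer plasmid for mammalian expression of a truncated mouse NLRP3 fused to a proximity-labelling enzyme. It is built on the pLV UBC backbone and is maintained in E. coli through a high-copy ColE1/pUC-type origin with ampicillin resistance (AmpR). An f1 origin, an SV40 origin and poly(A) signal, and remnants of a lac/T7/T3 cloning region are also present in the backbone. The viral portion has a third-generation, self-inactivating layout. An RSV promoter drives a truncated HIV-1 5' LTR, followed by the Ψ packaging signal with a gag fragment, the Rev response element and the cPPT/CTS. A WPRE and a ΔU3 3' LTR lie downstream of the cargo. These elements allow the genomic RNA to be packaged when helper functions are supplied in trans, while the integrated provirus lacks LTR promoter activity.

Expression comes from the internal human ubiquitin C promoter. The coding sequence is mouse Nlrp3 lacking its N-terminal pyrin domain, beginning at residue 125 with isoleucine changed to a start methionine and running to the natural end of the protein. It is fused at its C terminus to APEX2, an engineered soybean ascorbate peroxidase, and a 3xFLAG epitope. The automated annotation labels this tag as a partial 5xFLAG match. An EMCV IRES then permits translation of EGFP from the same transcript, so transduced cells can be identified or sorted by fluorescence; no drug selection marker for mammalian cells is recorded. The stated purpose is proximity biotinylation of the ΔPYD NLRP3 variant, in which APEX2 labels neighbouring proteins for proteomic analysis, in the context of profiling cellular responses to NLRP3 agonists.
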