Features (pLannotate 1.2.2; 29 found; start..end, strand, type, name):
     36..136     +  CDS            Rev (fragment): human immunodeficiency virus 1 (HIV-1) Rev protein; rev; enhances nuclear export of unspliced and incompletely spliced viral mRNAs
    155..271     +  misc_feature   cPPT/CTS: central polypurine tract and central termination sequence of HIV-1
    274..672     +  promoter       UbC promoter: human ubiquitin C promoter
    727..3435    +  CDS            Nlrp3 (fragment): NLRP3_MOUSE - Also known as Cias1, Mmig1, Nalp3, Pypaf1. Experimental evidence at protein level: Swiss-Prot protein existence level 1. As the sensor component of the NLRP3 inflammasome, plays a crucial role in innate immunity and inflammation. In response to pathogens and other damage-associated signals, initiates the formation of the inflammasome polymeric complex, made of NLRP3, PYCARD and CASP1 (or possibly CASP4/CASP11). Recruitment of proCASP1 to the inflammasome promotes its activation and CASP1-catalyzed IL1B and IL18 maturation and secretion in the extracellular milieu (PubMed:28847925
   3499..4248    +  CDS            APEX2: soybean ascorbate peroxidase, engineered to serve as a monomeric tag for electron microscopy and live-cell proteomics (Lam et al., 2015) more active than the original APEX due to the A134P mutation
   4309..4332    +  CDS            5xFLAG (fragment): five tandem FLAG® epitope tags
   4357..4932    +  misc_feature   IRES2: internal ribosome entry site (IRES) of the encephalomyocarditis virus (EMCV)
   4933..5652    +  CDS            EGFP: the original enhanced GFP (Yang et al., 1996) mammalian codon-optimized
   5668..6256    +  misc_feature   WPRE: woodchuck hepatitis virus posttranscriptional regulatory element
   6273..6341    +  CDS            nef (fragment): NEF_HV1Z2 - Experimental evidence at protein level: Swiss-Prot protein existence level 1. Extracellular Nef protein targets CD4(+) T-lymphocytes for apoptosis by interacting with CXCR4 surface receptors. From Human immunodeficiency virus type 1 group M subtype D (isolate Z2/CDC-Z34) (HIV-1).
   6343..6576    +  LTR            3' LTR (ΔU3): self-inactivating 3' long terminal repeat (LTR) from HIV-1
   6648..6769    +  polyA_signal   SV40 poly(A) signal: SV40 polyadenylation signal
   6809..6944    +  rep_origin     SV40 ori: SV40 origin of replication
   6965..6983    -  promoter       T7 promoter: promoter for bacteriophage T7 RNA polymerase
   6991..7146    +  CDS            lacZα (fragment): LacZα fragment of β-galactosidase; lacZ fragment
   7151..7579    +  rep_origin     f1 ori (sequence partly withheld): f1 bacteriophage origin of replication; arrow indicates direction of (+) strand synthesis
   7632..7736    +  promoter       AmpR promoter: bla
   7737..8597    +  CDS            AmpR: β-lactamase; bla; confers resistance to ampicillin, carbenicillin, and related antibiotics
   8768..9356    +  rep_origin     ori: high-copy-number ColE1/pMB1/pBR322/pUC origin of replication
   9539..9631    +  CDS            lacI (fragment): lac repressor; lacI; The lac repressor binds to the lac operator to inhibit transcription in E. coli. This inhibition can be relieved by adding lactose or isopropyl-β-D-thiogalactopyranoside (IPTG).
   9644..9665    +  protein_bind   CAP binding site: CAP binding activates transcription in the presence of cAMP. E. coli catabolite activator protein
   9684..9710    +  promoter       lac promoter (fragment): promoter for the E. coli lac operon
   9714..9736    +  protein_bind   lac operator (fragment): The lac repressor binds to the lac operator to inhibit transcription in E. coli. This inhibition can be relieved by adding lactose or isopropyl-β-D-thiogalactopyranoside (IPTG). lac repressor encoded by lacI
   9779..9797    +  promoter       T3 promoter: promoter for bacteriophage T3 RNA polymerase
   9825..10051   +  promoter       RSV promoter: Rous sarcoma virus enhancer/promoter
  10052..10232   +  LTR            5' LTR (truncated): truncated 5' long terminal repeat (LTR) from HIV-1
  10279..10404   +  misc_feature   HIV-1 Ψ: packaging signal of human immunodeficiency virus type 1
  10388..10751   +  CDS            HIV-1 gag (fragment): gag protein from human immunodeficiency virus 1; gag
  10897..11130   +  misc_feature   RRE: The Rev response element (RRE) of HIV-1 allows for Rev-dependent mRNA export from the nucleus to the cytoplasm.
>Addgene plasmid #218634 | pLV UBC msNLRP3(ΔPYD, I125M-END)-APEX2-3xFLAG-IRES-eGFP | addgene full sequence | sequence record 431940 | Addgene NGS Result
GAGTTAGGCAGGGATATTCACCATTATCGTTTCAGACCCACCTCCCAACCCCGAGGGGACCCGACAGGCC
CGAAGGAATAGAAGAAGAAGGTGGAGAGAGAGACAGAGACAGATCCATTCGATTAGTGAACGGATCTCGA
CGGTATCGGTTAACTTTTAAAAGAAAAGGGGGGATTGGGGGGTATAGTGCAGGGGAAAGAATAGTAGACA
TAATAGCAACAGACATACAAACTAAAGAATTACAAAAACAAATTACAAAATTCAAAATTTTATGGCCTCC
GCGCCGGGTTTTGGCGCCTCCCGCGGGCGCCCCCCTCCTCACGGCGAGCGCTGCCACGTCAGACGAAGGG
CGCAGCGAGCGTCCTGATCCTTCCGCCCGGACGCTCAGGACAGCGGCCCGCTGCTCATAAGACTCGGCCT
TAGAACCCCAGTATCAGCAGAAGGACATTTTAGGACGGGACTTGGGTGACTCTAGGGCACTGGTTTTCTT
TCCAGAGAGCGGAACAGGCGAGGAAAAGTAGTCCCTTCTCGGCGATTCTGCGGAGGGATCTCCGTGGGGC
GGTGAACGCCGATGATTATATAAGGACGCGCCGGGTGTGGCACAGCTAGTTCCGTCGCAGCCGGGATTTG
GGTCGCGGTTCTTGTTTGTGGATCGCTGTGATCGTCACTTGGGGAGACGCCATCCACGCTGTTTTGACCT
CCATAGAAGACACCGACGCCACCATGGATTACTGTAAGATGTACAGACGACATGTGAGAAGCAGGTTCTA
CTCTATCAAGGACAGGAACGCGCGTCTAGGTGAGAGTGTGGACCTCAACAGTCGCTACACGCAGCTCCAA
CTGGTCAAGGAGCATCCAAGCAAGCAGGAGCGGGAGCATGAACTCCTGACCATCGGCCGGACTAAAATGC
GGGACAGCCCCATGAGTTCCCTTAAGCTGGAGCTGCTGTTTGAGCCCGAGGACGGGCACTCGGAGCCTGT
GCACACAGTGGTGTTCCAGGGAGCAGCAGGCATCGGGAAAACCATCCTAGCCAGGAAGATTATGTTGGAC
TGGGCACTGGGAAAGCTCTTCAAAGACAAATTTGACTATTTGTTCTTTATCCACTGCCGAGAGGTGAGCC
TCAGGACGCCAAGGAGTCTAGCAGACCTGATTGTCAGCTGCTGGCCTGACCCAAACCCACCAGTGTGCAA
GATCCTGCGCAAGCCTTCCAGGATCCTCTTCCTCATGGATGGCTTTGATGAGCTACAAGGGGCCTTTGAC
GAGCACATTGGGGAGGTCTGCACAGACTGGCAAAAGGCTGTGCGGGGAGACATTCTGCTAAGCAGCCTCA
TCCGAAAGAAACTGCTGCCCAAGGCCTCTCTGCTCATAACGACGAGGCCGGTAGCCTTGGAGAAACTGCA
GCATCTCCTGGACCACCCCCGCCATGTGGAGATCCTAGGTTTCTCTGAGGCCAAAAGGAAGGAGTATTTC
TTTAAGTATTTCTCCAACGAGCTGCAGGCCCGGGAGGCCTTCAGGCTGATCCAAGAGAATGAGGTCCTCT
TTACCATGTGCTTCATCCCCCTGGTCTGCTGGATTGTGTGCACGGGGCTAAAGCAACAGATGGAGACCGG
GAAGAGCCTGGCCCAGACCTCCAAGACCACTACGGCCGTCTACGTCTTCTTCCTTTCCAGCCTGCTGCAA
TCCCGGGGGGGCATTGAGGAGCATCTCTTCTCTGACTACCTACAGGGGCTCTGTTCACTGGCTGCGGATG
GAATTTGGAACCAGAAAATCCTATTTGAGGAGTGTGATCTGCGGAAGCACGGCCTGCAGAAGACTGACGT
CTCCGCTTTCCTGAGGATGAACGTGTTCCAGAAGGAAGTGGACTGCGAGAGATTCTACAGCTTCAGCCAC
ATGACTTTCCAGGAGTTCTTCGCTGCTATGTACTATTTGCTGGAAGAGGAGGCAGAGGGGGAGACCGTGA
GGAAAGGACCAGGAGGTTGTTCAGATCTTCTGAACCGAGACGTGAAGGTCCTACTAGAAAATTACGGCAA
GTTTGAAAAAGGCTATCTGATTTTTGTTGTCCGATTCCTCTTTGGCCTTGTAAACCAGGAGAGAACCTCT
TATTTGGAGAAGAAACTAAGTTGCAAGATCTCTCAGCAAGTCAGACTGGAACTACTGAAGTGGATTGAAG
TGAAAGCCAAGGCCAAGAAGCTGCAGTGGCAGCCCAGCCAACTGGAACTGTTCTACTGCCTGTACGAGAT
GCAGGAGGAAGACTTTGTGCAGAGTGCCATGGACCACTTTCCCAAAATTGAGATCAACCTCTCTACCAGA
ATGGACCACGTGGTTTCCTCCTTTTGTATTAAGAACTGTCATAGGGTCAAAACGCTTTCCCTGGGTTTTT
TTCACAACTCGCCCAAGGAGGAAGAAGAAGAGAGGAGAGGAGGTCGACCCTTGGACCAGGTTCAGTGTGT
TTTCCCAGACACTCATGTTGCCTGTTCTTCCAGACTGGTGAACTGCTGCCTCACTTCTAGCTTCTGCCGT
GGTCTCTTCTCAAGTCTAAGCACCAACCGGAGCCTCACTGAACTGGACCTCAGTGACAATACTCTGGGAG
ACCCGGGCATGAGGGTGCTGTGTGAGGCACTCCAGCACCCAGGCTGTAACATTCAGAGACTGTGGTTGGG
GCGCTGCGGACTGTCCCATCAATGCTGCTTCGACATCTCCTCTGTCCTGAGCAGCAGCCAGAAGCTGGTG
GAGCTGGACCTCAGTGACAATGCCCTGGGGGACTTTGGAATCAGATTGCTGTGTGTGGGACTGAAGCACC
TGCTCTGCAACCTCCAGAAACTGTGGTTGGTGAGCTGCTGTCTCACATCCGCGTGTTGTCAGGATCTCGC
ATTGGTTCTGAGCTCCAACCATTCTCTGACCAGACTGTACATTGGAGAAAATGCCTTGGGAGACTCAGGA
GTCCAAGTTTTGTGTGAAAAGATGAAGGACCCACAGTGTAACTTGCAGAAGCTGGGGTTGGTGAATTCCG
GCCTTACTTCAATCTGTTGTTCAGCTCTGACCTCTGTGCTCAAAACCAACCAGAACTTCACACACCTCTA
TCTACGAAGCAATGCCCTTGGAGACACAGGACTCAGGCTCCTCTGTGAGGGGCTTCTGCACCCGGACTGT
AAACTACAGATGCTGGAATTAGACAACTGCAGCCTCACCTCACACAGCTGCTGGAATCTCTCCACAATTC
TGACCCACAACCACAGCCTTCGGAAGCTGAACCTGGGCAACAATGATCTTGGCGATCTGTGCGTGGTGAC
CCTCTGTGAGGTGCTGAAACAGCAGGGCTGCCTCCTGCAGAGCCTACAGTTGGGTGAAATGTACTTAAAT
CGTGAAACAAAACGTGCCTTAGAAGCGCTCCAGGAAGAAAAGCCTGAGCTGACTATAGTCTTCGAGATTT
CCTGGGGCGGATCCGGGGGAAGCGGCGGATCCATCGAAGACGGAAGAGCGGATCCACCGGTCGCCACCAT
GGGAAAGTCTTACCCAACTGTGAGTGCTGATTACCAGGACGCCGTTGAGAAGGCGAAGAAGAAGCTCAGA
GGCTTCATCGCTGAGAAGAGATGCGCTCCTCTAATGCTCCGTTTGGCATTCCACTCTGCTGGAACCTTTG
ACAAGGGCACGAAGACCGGTGGACCCTTCGGAACCATCAAGCACCCTGCCGAACTGGCTCACAGCGCTAA
CAACGGTCTTGACATCGCTGTTAGGCTTTTGGAGCCACTCAAGGCGGAGTTCCCTATTTTGAGCTACGCC
GATTTCTACCAGTTGGCTGGCGTTGTTGCCGTTGAGGTCACGGGTGGACCTAAGGTTCCATTCCACCCTG
GAAGAGAGGACAAGCCTGAGCCACCACCAGAGGGTCGCTTGCCCGATCCCACTAAGGGTTCTGACCATTT
GAGAGATGTGTTTGGCAAAGCTATGGGGCTTACTGACCAAGATATCGTTGCTCTATCTGGGGGTCACACT
ATTGGAGCTGCACACAAGGAGCGTTCTGGATTTGAGGGTCCCTGGACCTCTAATCCTCTTATTTTCGACA
ACTCATACTTCACGGAGTTGTTGAGTGGTGAGAAGGAAGGTCTCCTTCAGCTACCTTCTGACAAGGCTCT
TTTGTCTGACCCTGTATTCCGCCCTCTCGTTGACAAATATGCAGCGGACGAAGATGCCTTCTTTGCTGAT
TACGCTGAGGCTCACCAAAAGCTTTCCGAGCTTGGGTTTGCTGATGCCGGCGGATCCGGGGGAAGCGACT
ACAAGGACCACGACGGTGACTACAAGGACCACGACATCGACTACAAGGACGACGACGACAAGTAATGAGT
CGACATTAATTAACGCCCCCCCCCCCTAACGTTACTGGCCGAAGCCGCTTGGAATAAGGCCGGTGTGCGT
TTGTCTATATGTTATTTTCCACCATATTGCCGTCTTTTGGCAATGTGAGGGCCCGGAAACCTGGCCCTGT
CTTCTTGACGAGCATTCCTAGGGGTCTTTCCCCTCTCGCCAAAGGAATGCAAGGTCTGTTGAATGTCGTG
AAGGAAGTAGTTCCTCTGGAAGCTTCTTGAAGACAAACAACGTCTGTAGCGACCCTTTGCAGGCAGCGGA
ACCCCCCACCTGGCGACAGGTGCCTCTGCGGCCAAAAGCCACGTGTATAAGATACACCTGCAAAGGCGGC
ACAACCCCAGTGCCACGTTGTGAGTTGGATAGTTGTGGAAAGAGTCAAATGGCTCTCCTCAAGCGTATTC
AACAAGGGGCTGAAGGATGCCCAGAAGGTACCCCATTGTATGGGATCTGATCTGGGGCCTCGGTGCACAT
GCTTTACATGTATTTAGTCGAGGTTAAAAAAACGTCTAGGCCCCCCGAACCACGGGGACGTGGTTTTCCT
TTGAAAAACACGATGATAATATGGCCACAACCATGGTGAGCAAGGGCGAGGAGCTGTTCACCGGGGTGGT
GCCCATCCTGGTCGAGCTGGACGGCGACGTAAACGGCCACAAGTTCAGCGTGTCCGGCGAGGGCGAGGGC
GATGCCACCTACGGCAAGCTGACCCTGAAGTTCATCTGCACCACCGGCAAGCTGCCCGTGCCCTGGCCCA
CCCTCGTGACCACCCTGACCTACGGCGTGCAGTGCTTCAGCCGCTACCCCGACCACATGAAGCAGCACGA
CTTCTTCAAGTCCGCCATGCCCGAAGGCTACGTCCAGGAGCGCACCATCTTCTTCAAGGACGACGGCAAC
TACAAGACCCGCGCCGAGGTGAAGTTCGAGGGCGACACCCTGGTGAACCGCATCGAGCTGAAGGGCATCG
ACTTCAAGGAGGACGGCAACATCCTGGGGCACAAGCTGGAGTACAACTACAACAGCCACAACGTCTATAT
CATGGCCGACAAGCAGAAGAACGGCATCAAGGTGAACTTCAAGATCCGCCACAACATCGAGGACGGCAGC
GTGCAGCTCGCCGACCACTACCAGCAGAACACCCCCATCGGCGACGGCCCCGTGCTGCTGCCCGACAACC
ACTACCTGAGCACCCAGTCCGCCCTGAGCAAAGACCCCAACGAGAAGCGCGATCACATGGTCCTGCTGGA
GTTCGTGACCGCCGCCGGGATCACTCTCGGCATGGACGAGCTGTACAAGTAAAGCGGCCGCGTCGACAAT
CAACCTCTGGATTACAAAATTTGTGAAAGATTGACTGGTATTCTTAACTATGTTGCTCCTTTTACGCTAT
GTGGATACGCTGCTTTAATGCCTTTGTATCATGCTATTGCTTCCCGTATGGCTTTCATTTTCTCCTCCTT
GTATAAATCCTGGTTGCTGTCTCTTTATGAGGAGTTGTGGCCCGTTGTCAGGCAACGTGGCGTGGTGTGC
ACTGTGTTTGCTGACGCAACCCCCACTGGTTGGGGCATTGCCACCACCTGTCAGCTCCTTTCCGGGACTT
TCGCTTTCCCCCTCCCTATTGCCACGGCGGAACTCATCGCCGCCTGCCTTGCCCGCTGCTGGACAGGGGC
TCGGCTGTTGGGCACTGACAATTCCGTGGTGTTGTCGGGGAAGCTGACGTCCTTTCCATGGCTGCTCGCC
TGTGTTGCCACCTGGATTCTGCGCGGGACGTCCTTCTGCTACGTCCCTTCGGCCCTCAATCCAGCGGACC
TTCCTTCCCGCGGCCTGCTGCCGGCTCTGCGGCCTCTTCCGCGTCTTCGCCTTCGCCCTCAGACGAGTCG
GATCTCCCTTTGGGCCGCCTCCCCGCCTGGAATTCGAGCTCGGTACCTTTAAGACCAATGACTTACAAGG
CAGCTGTAGATCTTAGCCACTTTTTAAAAGAAAAGGGGGGACTGGAAGGGCTAATTCACTCCCAACGAAG
ACAAGATCTGCTTTTTGCTTGTACTGGGTCTCTCTGGTTAGACCAGATCTGAGCCTGGGAGCTCTCTGGC
TAACTAGGGAACCCACTGCTTAAGCCTCAATAAAGCTTGCCTTGAGTGCTTCAAGTAGTGTGTGCCCGTC
TGTTGTGTGACTCTGGTAACTAGAGATCCCTCAGACCCTTTTAGTCAGTGTGGAAAATCTCTAGCAGTAG
TAGTTCATGTCATCTTATTATTCAGTATTTATAACTTGCAAAGAAATGAATATCAGAGAGTGAGAGGAAC
TTGTTTATTGCAGCTTATAATGGTTACAAATAAAGCAATAGCATCACAAATTTCACAAATAAAGCATTTT
TTTCACTGCATTCTAGTTGTGGTTTGTCCAAACTCATCAATGTATCTTATCATGTCTGGCTCTAGCTATC
CCGCCCCTAACTCCGCCCATCCCGCCCCTAACTCCGCCCAGTTCCGCCCATTCTCCGCCCCATGGCTGAC
TAATTTTTTTTATTTATGCAGAGGCCGAGGCCGCCTCGGCCTCTGAGCTATTCCAGAAGTAGTGAGGAGG
CTTTTTTGGAGGCCTAGGGACGTACCCAATTCGCCCTATAGTGAGTCGTATTACGCGCGCTCACTGGCCG
TCGTTTTACAACGTCGTGACTGGGAAAACCCTGGCGTTACCCAACTTAATCGCCTTGCAGCACATCCCCC
TTTCGCCAGCTGGCGTAATAGCGAAGAGGCCCGCACCGATCGCCCTTCCCAACAGTTGCGCAGCCTGAAT
GGCGAATGGG
[124 nt withheld, positions 7151-7274]
C
[91 nt withheld, positions 7276-7366]
A
[49 nt withheld, positions 7368-7416]
CCTTTGACGTTGGAGTCCACGTTCTTT
[37 nt withheld, positions 7444-7480]
ACCCTATCTCGGTCTATTCTTTTGATTTATAAGGGATTTTGCCGATTTCGGCCTATTGGTTAAAAAATGA
GCTGATTTAACAAAAATTTAACGCGAATTTTAACAAAATATTAACGCTTACAATTTAGGTGGCACTTTTC
GGGGAAATGTGCGCGGAACCCCTATTTGTTTATTTTTCTAAATACATTCAAATATGTATCCGCTCATGAG
ACAATAACCCTGATAAATGCTTCAATAATATTGAAAAAGGAAGAGTATGAGTATTCAACATTTCCGTGTC
GCCCTTATTCCCTTTTTTGCGGCATTTTGCCTTCCTGTTTTTGCTCACCCAGAAACGCTGGTGAAAGTAA
AAGATGCTGAAGATCAGTTGGGTGCACGAGTGGGTTACATCGAACTGGATCTCAACAGCGGTAAGATCCT
TGAGAGTTTTCGCCCCGAAGAACGTTTTCCAATGATGAGCACTTTTAAAGTTCTGCTATGTGGCGCGGTA
TTATCCCGTATTGACGCCGGGCAAGAGCAACTCGGTCGCCGCATACACTATTCTCAGAATGACTTGGTTG
AGTACTCACCAGTCACAGAAAAGCATCTTACGGATGGCATGACAGTAAGAGAATTATGCAGTGCTGCCAT
AACCATGAGTGATAACACTGCGGCCAACTTACTTCTGACAACGATCGGAGGACCGAAGGAGCTAACCGCT
TTTTTGCACAACATGGGAGATCATGTAACTCGCCTTGATCGTTGGGAACCGGAGCTGAATGAAGCCATAC
CAAACGACGAGCGTGACACCACGATGCCTGTAGCAATGGCAACAACGTTGCGCAAACTATTAACTGGCGA
ACTACTTACTCTAGCTTCCCGGCAACAATTAATAGACTGGATGGAGGCGGATAAAGTTGCAGGACCACTT
CTGCGCTCGGCCCTTCCGGCTGGCTGGTTTATTGCTGATAAATCTGGAGCCGGTGAGCGTGGGTCTCGCG
GTATCATTGCAGCACTGGGGCCAGATGGTAAGCCCTCCCGTATCGTAGTTATCTACACGACGGGGAGTCA
GGCAACTATGGATGAACGAAATAGACAGATCGCTGAGATAGGTGCCTCACTGATTAAGCATTGGTAACTG
TCAGACCAAGTTTACTCATATATACTTTAGATTGATTTAAAACTTCATTTTTAATTTAAAAGGATCTAGG
TGAAGATCCTTTTTGATAATCTCATGACCAAAATCCCTTAACGTGAGTTTTCGTTCCACTGAGCGTCAGA
CCCCGTAGAAAAGATCAAAGGATCTTCTTGAGATCCTTTTTTTCTGCGCGTAATCTGCTGCTTGCAAACA
AAAAAACCACCGCTACCAGCGGTGGTTTGTTTGCCGGATCAAGAGCTACCAACTCTTTTTCCGAAGGTAA
CTGGCTTCAGCAGAGCGCAGATACCAAATACTGTTCTTCTAGTGTAGCCGTAGTTAGGCCACCACTTCAA
GAACTCTGTAGCACCGCCTACATACCTCGCTCTGCTAATCCTGTTACCAGTGGCTGCTGCCAGTGGCGAT
AAGTCGTGTCTTACCGGGTTGGACTCAAGACGATAGTTACCGGATAAGGCGCAGCGGTCGGGCTGAACGG
GGGGTTCGTGCACACAGCCCAGCTTGGAGCGAACGACCTACACCGAACTGAGATACCTACAGCGTGAGCT
ATGAGAAAGCGCCACGCTTCCCGAAGGGAGAAAGGCGGACAGGTATCCGGTAAGCGGCAGGGTCGGAACA
GGAGAGCGCACGAGGGAGCTTCCAGGGGGAAACGCCTGGTATCTTTATAGTCCTGTCGGGTTTCGCCACC
TCTGACTTGAGCGTCGATTTTTGTGATGCTCGTCAGGGGGGCGGAGCCTATGGAAAAACGCCAGCAACGC
GGCCTTTTTACGGTTCCTGGCCTTTTGCTGGCCTTTTGCTCACATGTTCTTTCCTGCGTTATCCCCTGAT
TCTGTGGATAACCGTATTACCGCCTTTGAGTGAGCTGATACCGCTCGCCGCAGCCGAACGACCGAGCGCA
GCGAGTCAGTGAGCGAGGAAGCGGAAGAGCGCCCAATACGCAAACCGCCTCTCCCCGCGCGTTGGCCGAT
TCATTAATGCAGCTGGCACGACAGGTTTCCCGACTGGAAAGCGGGCAGTGAGCGCAACGCAATTAATGTG
AGTTAGCTCACTCATTAGGCACCCCAGGCTTTCCACTTTATGCTTCCGGCTCGTATGTTGTGTGGAATTG
TGAGCGGATAACAATTTCACACAGGAAACAGCTATGACCATGATTACGCCAAGCGCGCAATTAACCCTCA
CTAAAGGGAACAAAAGCTGGAGCTGCAAGCTTAATGTAGTCTTATGCAATACTCTTGTAGTCTTGCAACA
TGGTAACGATGAGTTAGCAACATGCCTTACAAGGAGAGAAAAAGCACCGTGCATGCCGATTGGTGGAAGT
AAGGTGGTACGATCGTGCCTTATTAGGAAGGCAACAGACGGGTCTGACATGGATTGGACGAACCACTGAA
TTGCCGCATTGCAGAGATATTGTATTTAAGTGCCTAGCTCGATACATAAACGGGTCTCTCTGGTTAGACC
AGATCTGAGCCTGGGAGCTCTCTGGCTAACTAGGGAACCCACTGCTTAAGCCTCAATAAAGCTTGCCTTG
AGTGCTTCAAGTAGTGTGTGCCCGTCTGTTGTGTGACTCTGGTAACTAGAGATCCCTCAGACCCTTTTAG
TCAGTGTGGAAAATCTCTAGCAGTGGCGCCCGAACAGGGACTTGAAAGCGAAAGGGAAACCAGAGGAGCT
CTCTCGACGCAGGACTCGGCTTGCTGAAGCGCGCACGGCAAGAGGCGAGGGGCGGCGACTGGTGAGTACG
CCAAAAATTTTGACTAGCGGAGGCTAGAAGGAGAGAGATGGGTGCGAGAGCGTCAGTATTAAGCGGGGGA
GAATTAGATCGCGATGGGAAAAAATTCGGTTAAGGCCAGGGGGAAAGAAAAAATATAAATTAAAACATAT
AGTATGGGCAAGCAGGGAGCTAGAACGATTCGCAGTTAATCCTGGCCTGTTAGAAACATCAGAAGGCTGT
AGACAAATACTGGGACAGCTACAACCATCCCTTCAGACAGGATCAGAAGAACTTAGATCATTATATAATA
CAGTAGCAACCCTCTATTGTGTGCATCAAAGGATAGAGATAAAAGACACCAAGGAAGCTTTAGACAAGAT
AGAGGAAGAGCAAAACAAAAGTAAGACCACCGCACAGCAAGCGGCCGCTGATCTTCAGACCTGGAGGAGG
AGATATGAGGGACAATTGGAGAAGTGAATTATATAAATATAAAGTAGTAAAAATTGAACCATTAGGAGTA
GCACCCACCAAGGCAAAGAGAAGAGTGGTGCAGAGAGAAAAAAGAGCAGTGGGAATAGGAGCTTTGTTCC
TTGGGTTCTTGGGAGCAGCAGGAAGCACTATGGGCGCAGCGTCAATGACGCTGACGGTACAGGCCAGACA
ATTATTGTCTGGTATAGTGCAGCAGCAGAACAATTTGCTGAGGGCTATTGAGGCGCAACAGCATCTGTTG
CAACTCACAGTCTGGGGCATCAAGCAGCTCCAGGCAAGAATCCTGGCTGTGGAAAGATACCTAAAGGATC
AACAGCTCCTGGGGATTTGGGGTTGCTCTGGAAAACTCATTTGCACCACTGCTGTGCCTTGGAATGCTAG
TTGGAGTAATAAATCTCTGGAACAGATTTGGAATCACACGACCTGGATGGAGTGGGACAGAGAAATTAAC
AATTACACAAGCTTAATACACTCCTTAATTGAAGAATCGCAAAACCAGCAAGAAAAGAATGAACAAGAAT
TATTGGAATTAGATAAATGGGCAAGTTTGTGGAATTGGTTTAACATAACAAATTGGCTGTGGTATATAAA
ATTATTCATAATGATAGTAGGAGGCTTGGTAGGTTTAAGAATAGTTTTTGCTGTACTTTCTATAGTGAAT
A
